Addgene plasmid #209325: pBWB507
Purpose: p15A-tetR-tet-ME-RBS-mRFP-ME-U1-Barcode-U2-dbI terminator-oriT-Cm. Plasmid backbone for fragment expression.
Depositing lab: Adam Arkin. Depositing organization: Lawrence Berkeley National Laboratory. Publication: High-throughput protein characterization by complementation using DNA barcoded fragment libraries. Biggs BW, Price MN, Lai D, Escobedo J, Fortanel Y, Huang YY, Kim K, Trotter VV, Kuehl JV, Lui LM, Chakraborty R, Deutschbauer AM, Arkin AP. Mol Syst Biol. 2024 Oct 7. doi: 10.1038/s44320-024-00068-z. PubMed 39375541.
Backbone
  Vector backbone: JBEI-00059
  Vector type: Bacterial Expression
Growth in bacteria
  Bacterial resistance: Chloramphenicol, 25 μg/mL
  Growth temperature: 37°C
  Growth strain: NEB Stable
  Copy number: Unknown
Gene/Insert
  Gene/Insert name: mRFP
  Promoter: tet
  Cloning method: Gibson Cloning
  Sequencing primers: 5′ gcgagtttacgggttgttaaac
Terms and licenses: Academic/Nonprofit Terms; Industry Terms: Not Available to Industry
How to cite: pBWB507 was a gift from Adam Arkin (Addgene plasmid # 209325 ; http://n2t.net/addgene:209325 ; RRID:Addgene_209325)
