[The description below was written by a language model from this plasmid's Addgene catalogue record and pLannotate feature annotations shown in this document.]
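Description:
pBWB507 is a 3,667-nt bacterial expression plasmid built on the JBEI-00059 backbone and described as the backbone for fragment expression in a DNA-barcoded fragment library approach to protein characterization by complementation. It replicates from the medium-copy p15A origin, which is compatible with ColE1-type plasmids, and is selected with chloramphenicol through a cat gene driven by its native promoter and terminated by the lambda t0 terminator. A short annotated match to the RSF origin next to p15A is only a fragment and probably reflects sequence similarity rather than a second functional origin. An incP oriT allows the plasmid to be mobilized by conjugation from a donor strain that supplies the transfer functions, so it can be moved into recipient bacteria other than the cloning host.

The expression cassette is tetracycline-regulated. A Tn10 tetR gene is encoded divergently from the overlapping tetR/tetA promoter region, so TetR represses the tet promoter until an inducer such as tetracycline or an analogue is added. Downstream of the promoter sit a ribosome binding site and an mRFP1 coding sequence, flanked on each side by a Tn5 hyperactive mosaic end. According to the purpose line, these are followed by a barcode bracketed by universal priming sites U1 and U2, which are not annotated in the feature table, and then by a double terminator annotated as rrnB T1 plus T7Te. The record does not state how the backbone is used in detail. The layout suggests that mRFP acts as a placeholder to be exchanged for library fragments, with red fluorescence marking unmodified vector, while the adjacent barcode allows each cloned fragment to be tracked by sequencing in pooled assays.
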