Features (pLannotate 1.2.2; 13 found; start..end, strand, type, name):
      1..624     -  CDS            TetR: tetracycline repressor TetR; tetR from transposon Tn10; TetR binds to the tetracycline operator tetO to inhibit transcription. This inhibition can be relieved by adding tetracycline or doxycycline.
    643..698     +  promoter       tetR/tetA promoters: tetR; overlapping promoters for bacterial tetR and tetA
    714..732     -  misc_feature   Tn5 ME: hyperactive mosaic end for Tn5 transposase recognition (Reznikoff et al., 2004)
    753..1427    +  CDS            mRFP1: mRFP1 is a basic (constitutively fluorescent) red fluorescent protein published in 2002, derived from Discosoma sp.. It is reported to be a somewhat slowly-maturing monomer with low acid sensitivity.
   1431..1449    +  misc_feature   Tn5 ME: hyperactive mosaic end for Tn5 transposase recognition (Reznikoff et al., 2004)
   1562..1633    +  terminator     rrnB T1 terminator: transcription terminator T1 from the E. coli rrnB gene
   1649..1676    +  terminator     T7Te terminator: phage T7 early transcription terminator
   1693..1748    -  rep_origin     RSF ori (fragment): Plasmids containing the RSF 1030 origin of replication can be propagated in E. coli cells that contain additional plasmids with compatible origins.
   1836..2381    -  rep_origin     p15A ori: Plasmids containing the medium-copy-number p15A origin of replication can be propagated in E. coli cells that contain a second plasmid with the ColE1 origin.
   2466..2574    -  oriT           oriT: incP origin of transfer
   2761..2855    -  terminator     lambda t0 terminator: transcription terminator from phage lambda
   2879..3535    -  CDS            cat: CAT_ECOLX - Experimental evidence at protein level: Swiss-Prot protein existence level 1. This enzyme is an effector of chloramphenicol resistance in bacteria. From Escherichia coli. This protein is used as a marker in many commonly used cloning vectors, such as pACYC184.
   3536..3638    -  promoter       cat promoter: promoter of the E. coli cat gene encoding chloramphenicol acetyltransferase
>Addgene plasmid #209325 | pBWB507 | addgene full sequence | sequence record 414114 | Addgene NGS Result
TTAAGACCCACTTTCACATTTAAGTTGTTTTTCTAATCCGCATATGATCAATTCAAGGCCGAATAAGAAG
GCTGGCTCTGCACCTTGGTGATCAAATAATTCGATAGCTTGTCGTAATAATGGCGGCATACTATCAGTAG
TAGGTGTTTCCCTTTCTTCTTTAGCGACTTGATGCTCTTGATCTTCCAATACGCAACCTAAAGTAAAATG
CCCCACAGCGCTGAGTGCATATAATGCATTCTCTAGTGAAAAACCTTGTTGGCATAAAAAGGCTAATTGA
TTTTCGAGAGTTTCATACTGTTTTTCTGTAGGCCGTGTACCTAAATGTACTTTTGCTCCATCGCGATGAC
TTAGTAAAGCACATCTAAAACTTTTAGCGTTATTACGTAAAAAATCTTGCCAGCTTTCCCCTTCTAAAGG
GCAAAAGTGAGTATGGTGCCTATCTAACATCTCAATGGCTAAGGCGTCGAGCAAAGCCCGCTTATTTTTT
ACATGCCAATACAATGTAGGCTGCTCTACACCTAGCTTCTGGGCGAGTTTACGGGTTGTTAAACCTTCGA
TTCCGACCTCATTAAGCAGCTCTAATGCGCTGTTAATCACTTTACTTTTATCTAATCTAGACATCATTAA
TTCCTAATTTTTGTTGACACTCTATCGTTGATAGAGTTATTTTACCACTCCCTATCAGTGATAGAGAAAA
GAATTCAGACCATAGATGTGTATAAGAGACAGTTTAAGAAGGAGATATACATATGGCGAGTAGCGAAGAC
GTTATCAAAGAGTTCATGCGTTTCAAAGTTCGTATGGAAGGTTCCGTTAACGGTCACGAGTTCGAAATCG
AAGGTGAAGGTGAAGGTCGTCCGTACGAAGGTACCCAGACCGCTAAACTGAAAGTTACCAAAGGTGGTCC
GCTGCCGTTCGCTTGGGACATCCTGTCCCCGCAGTTCCAGTACGGTTCCAAAGCTTACGTTAAACACCCG
GCTGACATCCCGGACTACCTGAAACTGTCCTTCCCGGAAGGTTTCAAATGGGAACGTGTTATGAACTTCG
AAGACGGTGGTGTTGTTACCGTTACCCAGGACTCCTCCCTGCAAGACGGTGAGTTCATCTACAAAGTTAA
ACTGCGTGGTACCAACTTCCCGTCCGACGGTCCGGTTATGCAGAAAAAAACCATGGGTTGGGAAGCTTCC
ACCGAACGTATGTACCCGGAAGACGGTGCTCTGAAAGGTGAAATCAAAATGCGTCTGAAACTGAAAGACG
GTGGTCACTACGACGCTGAAGTTAAAACCACCTACATGGCTAAAAAACCGGTTCAGCTGCCGGGTGCTTA
CAAAACCGACATCAAACTGGACATCACCTCCCACAACGAAGACTACACCATCGTTGAACAGTACGAACGT
GCTGAAGGTCGTCACTCAACCGGTGCTTAACTGTCTCTTATACACATCTGTCGACCTGCAGCGTACGTAA
CATCGTCCGATACTGTAAGAGACCTCGTGGACATCACTGTCTAGGGATAACAGGGTAATGGATCCAAACT
CGAGTAAGGATCTCCAGGCATCAAATAAAACGAAAGGCTCAGTCGAAAGACTGGGCCTTTCGTTTTATCT
GTTGTTTGTCGGTGAACGCTCTCTACTAGAGTCACACTGGCTCACCTTCGGGTGGGCCTTTCTGCGTTTA
TACCGGGATATATTCCGCTTCCTCGCTCACTGACTCGCTACGCTCGGTCGTTCGACTGCGGCGAGCGGAA
ATGGCTTACGAACGGGGCGGAGATTTCCTGGAAGATGCCAGGAAGATACTTAACAGGGAAGTGAGAGGGC
CGCGGCAAAGCCGTTTTTCCATAGGCTCCGCCCCCCTGACAAGCATCACGAAATCTGACGCTCAAATCAG
TGGTGGCGAAACCCGACAGGACTATAAAGATACCAGGCGTTTCCCCCTGGCGGCTCCCTCGTGCGCTCTC
CTGTTCCTGCCTTTCGGTTTACCGGTGTCATTCCGCTGTTATGGCCGCGTTTGTCTCATTCCACGCCTGA
CACTCAGTTCCGGGTAGGCAGTTCGCTCCAAGCTGGACTGTATGCACGAACCCCCCGTTCAGTCCGACCG
CTGCGCCTTATCCGGTAACTATCGTCTTGAGTCCAACCCGGAAAGACATGCAAAAGCACCACTGGCAGCA
GCCACTGGTAATTGATTTAGAGGAGTTAGTCTTGAAGTCATGCGCCGGTTAAGGCTAAACTGAAAGGACA
AGTTTTGGTGACTGCGCTCCTCCAAGCCAGTTACCTCGGTTCAAAGAGTTGGTAGCTCAGAGAACCTTCG
AAAAACCGCCCTGCAAGGCGGTTTTTTCGTTTTCAGAGCAAGAGATTACGCGCAGACCAAAACGATCTCA
AGAAGATCATCTTATTAATCAGATAAAATATTTCTAGATTTCAGTGCAATTTATCTCTTCAAATGTAGCA
CCTGTTCTTGCTTATCGGCCAGCCTCGCAGAGCAGGATTCCCGTTGAGCACCGCCAGGTGCGAATAAGGG
ACAGTGAAGAAGGAACACCCGCTCGCGGGTGGGCCTACTTCACCTATCCTGCCCGGCTGACGCCGTTGGA
TACACCAAGGAAAGTCTACACGAACCCTTTGGCAAAATCCTGTATATCGTGCGAAAAAGGATGGATATAC
CGAAAAAATCGCTATAATGACCCCGAAGCAGGGTTATGCAGCGGAAAAGAATGTCATGATAAGTCAGCCC
CATACGATATAAGTTGTTACTAGTGCTTGGATTCTCACCAATAAAAAACGCCCGGCGGCAACCGAGCGTT
CTGAACAAATCCAGATGGAGTTCTGAGGTCATTACTGGATCTATCAACAGGAGTCCAAGCGAGCTCGATA
TCAAATTACGCCCCGCCCTGCCACTCATCGCAGTACTGTTGTAATTCATTAAGCATTCTGCCGACATGGA
AGCCATCACAAACGGCATGATGAACCTGAATCGCCAGCGGCATCAGCACCTTGTCGCCTTGCGTATAATA
TTTGCCCATGGTGAAAACGGGGGCGAAGAAGTTGTCCATATTGGCCACGTTTAAATCAAAACTGGTGAAA
CTCACCCAGGGATTGGCTGAAACGAAAAACATATTCTCAATAAACCCTTTAGGGAAATAGGCCAGGTTTT
CACCGTAACACGCCACATCTTGCGAATATATGTGTAGAAACTGCCGGAAATCGTCGTGGTATTCACTCCA
GAGCGATGAAAACGTTTCAGTTTGCTCATGGAAAACGGTGTAACAAGGGTGAACACTATCCCATATCACC
AGCTCACCGTCTTTCATTGCCATACGAAATTCCGGATGAGCATTCATCAGGCGGGCAAGAATGTGAATAA
AGGCCGGATAAAACTTGTGCTTATTTTTCTTTACGGTCTTTAAAAAGGCCGTAATATCCAGCTGAACGGT
CTGGTTATAGGTACATTGAGCAACTGACTGAAATGCCTCAAAATGTTCTTTACGATGCCATTGGGATATA
TCAACGGTGGTATATCCAGTGATTTTTTTCTCCATTTTAGCTTCCTTAGCTCCTGAAAATCTCGATAACT
CAAAAAATACGCCCGGTAGTGATCTTATTTCATTATGGTGAAAGTTGGAACCTCTTACGTGCCGATCAAG
GTCTCATTTTCGCCAGATATCGACGTC
